Addgene plasmid #19414: pAd NeuroD-I-nGFP
Depositing lab: Douglas Melton. Depositing organization: Harvard University. Publication: In vivo reprogramming of adult pancreatic exocrine cells to beta-cells. Zhou Q, Brown J, Kanarek A, Rajagopal J, Melton DA. Nature. 2008 Oct 2;455(7213):627-32. doi: 10.1038/nature07314. Epub 2008 Aug 27. PubMed 18754011.
Backbone
  Vector backbone: pAd CMV/V5 DEST
  Backbone size w/o insert (bp): 34864
  Vector type: Adenoviral ; Entry Vector
Growth in bacteria
  Bacterial resistance: Ampicillin, 100 μg/mL
  Growth temperature: 37°C
  Growth strain: Top10/P3
  Growth instructions: Transform into TOP10 cells
  Copy number: Low Copy
Gene/Insert
  Gene/Insert name: neurogenic differentiation 1 (alt name: Neurod1, BETA2; BHF-1; Neurod)
  Species: M. musculus (mouse)
  Insert size (bp): 3400
  Entrez Gene: Neurod1 (a.k.a. BETA2, BHF-1, Nd1, Neurod, bHLHa3)
  Tag / fusion protein: IRES (C terminal on insert); GFP (C terminal on insert)
  Cloning method: Gateway Cloning; 5′ cloning site Gateway (unknown if destroyed); 3′ cloning site Gateway (unknown if destroyed)
  Sequencing primers: 5′ T7; 3′ EGFP-N
Resource information
  A portion of this plasmid was derived from a plasmid made by: Qiuo Zhon
Terms and licenses: Academic/Nonprofit Terms; Industry Terms: Not Available to Industry
How to cite: pAd NeuroD-I-nGFP was a gift from Douglas Melton (Addgene plasmid # 19414 ; http://n2t.net/addgene:19414 ; RRID:Addgene_19414)
