[The description below was written by a language model from this plasmid's Addgene catalogue record.]
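Description:
pAd NeuroD-I-nGFP is an adenoviral expression plasmid built on the pAd CMV/V5 DEST Gateway destination backbone, a large vector of roughly 35 kb without insert that carries an adenoviral genome for producing recombinant adenovirus. The catalogue lists it as adenoviral and also as an entry vector. It is maintained in E. coli as a low-copy plasmid under ampicillin selection. No feature table accompanies the record, so the origin of replication, viral terminal repeats and packaging signal are not individually documented here.

The payload, introduced by Gateway recombination, is an approximately 3.4 kb cassette containing mouse Neurod1 (neurogenic differentiation 1, also known as BETA2), a basic helix-loop-helix transcription factor, followed by an IRES and GFP. The IRES allows a single transcript to yield two separate proteins, so GFP marks transduced cells without being fused to NeuroD. The "nGFP" in the name suggests a nuclear-localised form of the reporter, although the record does not state this explicitly. The promoter is likewise not listed as a field, but the backbone name indicates CMV-driven expression. Whether the backbone's V5 epitope is read through is not stated, and it would not be expected to tag NeuroD given the downstream IRES-GFP arrangement.

The associated publication concerns in vivo reprogramming of adult pancreatic exocrine cells into beta-cells. This is consistent with using the construct to generate adenovirus that delivers NeuroD to mammalian cells or tissues, with infected cells tracked by fluorescence.
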