>Addgene plasmid #19414 | pAd NeuroD-I-nGFP | depositor partial sequence | sequence record 9066 | Author sequence
AGCTNTCACAGTTTGTACAAAAGCAGGCTGGCGCCGGAACCATCGAATTCGACCAAATCATACAGCGAGA
GCGGGCTGATGGGCGAGCCTCAGCCCCAAGGTCCCCCAAGCTGGACAGATGAGTGTCTCAGTTCTCAGGA
CGAGGAACACGAGGCAGACAAGAAAGAGGACGAGCTTGAAGCCATGAATGCAGAGGAGGACTCTCTGAGA
AACGGGGGAGAGGAGGAGGAGGAAGATGAGGATCTAGAGGAAGAGGAGGAAGAAGAAGAGGAGGAGGAGG
ATCAAAAGCCCAAGAGACGGGGTCCCAAAAAGAAAAAGATGACCAAGGCGCGCCTAGAACGTTTTAAATT
AAGGCGCATGAAGGCCAACGCCCGCGAGCGGAACCGCATGCACGGGCTGAACGCGGCGCTGGACAACCTG
CGCAAGGTGGTACCTTGCTACTCNNNNANCCAGAAACTGTCTAAAATAGANACACTGCGCTTGGGCCAAG
AACTACATCTGGGGCTCTGTCAGAGATCCTGCGCTCAGGCAAAAGCCCTGATCTGGTCTCCTTCGTACAG
ACGCTCTGCAAAGGTTTGTCCCAGCCCACTACCAA
