>Addgene plasmid #19414 | pAd NeuroD-I-nGFP | addgene partial sequence | sequence record 25225 | mNeurod1-R 5'-aagattgatccgtggctttg-3'
CNACANGCTCTGGTNTGCTGGTAAGGCATGATTTTTTTCAAACTNNNGCGGATGNATCGTGTTTCCCNTT
TAAGTTGCCATTGATGCTGATCGGCGGGCTGTANGNNNCCGTCAAAGGAANGGCTGGTGCAGTCATGTTA
NGGNGCTTTCAAAGAAGGGCTCCATGANCTGCCNTNTANGCGTGTGGCGGACGGCTTGACNTGCAAGACC
TGGGAGCNGNCCATGNTGCCNTNNGGCGNGCTNNGCAGNCCAGGGGACTGGNNNGANTAGGGATGCACCN
GGAAGGAAGCGCTGGCGGNTGGCAGATGCGGGNAGATGTCCGGGTTCTGCTCAGGCAANAAAGTCCGAGG
GTTGAGCTGCAGGCAGCCGGCGACCAAATTGGTAGTGGGCTGGGACAAACCTTTGCAGANCGTCTGTACA
AANGAGACCAGATCAGGNCTTTTGCCTGAGCGCAGNATCTCTGACAGAGCCCAGATGTAGTTCTTGGCCA
AGCGCAATGTCTCTATTTTAGACAGTTTCTGGGTCTTGAAGTANCAAGGTACCACCTTGNGCANGTTGTG
CCAGCANCCTGATNNNNACCCAGCCNANNNATTCCNNNCCGNGCACGNTNNNCNTTCCCCCCCTANTNAA
AACCTTCTNGNCNCCCCNTGTCATCTTTTTCTTTTTGNGANCCCNGTCTCTTGGGNATTTTATCCTCCTC
CTCCCCTCTTCTTCCCCTCTTCCCTAAANCNCTNANCCCCCNCNCNTTTCCCNGNTTCTAAAAATNCCCC
CCNATCNNNGNTTAAGTCCCCCTTTTNCNTTGCGGNNCNAANNNAAACAAAANNANTTGNCGTTGGGNAC
TNGNTAGNCACACNCCNNGNCNAAN
